Addgene plasmid #58549: p42Nat 1-F GW
Purpose: (Empty Backbone) Multicopy with clonNat resistance marker for single Gateway insertion
Depositing lab: Leonid Kruglyak. Depositing organization: Princeton University.
Backbone
  Vector backbone: pRS426
  Backbone size (bp): 7859
  Modifications to backbone: Insertion of 1-fragment Gateway cassette and clonNat resistance gene
  Vector type: Yeast Expression
  Selectable markers: ClonNat
Growth in bacteria
  Bacterial resistance: Chloramphenicol and Ampicillin, 25 & 100 μg/mL
  Growth temperature: 37°C
  Growth strain: ccdB Survival
  Copy number: High Copy
Gene/Insert
  Cloning method: Restriction Enzyme
Terms and licenses: Academic/Nonprofit Terms; Industry Terms: Not Available to Industry
How to cite: p42Nat 1-F GW was a gift from Leonid Kruglyak (Addgene plasmid # 58549 ; http://n2t.net/addgene:58549 ; RRID:Addgene_58549)
