[The description below was written by a language model from this plasmid's Addgene catalogue record and pLannotate feature annotations shown in this document.]
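Description:
p42Nat 1-F GW is an empty yeast expression backbone of 7,859 bp derived from the multicopy shuttle vector pRS426, modified to carry a single-fragment Gateway destination cassette and a nourseothricin (clonNat) resistance marker. In yeast it is maintained at high copy through the 2μ origin of replication. Selection there relies on a nourseothricin acetyltransferase gene (nat1) flanked by the Ashbya gossypii TEF promoter and terminator, a dominant drug marker that makes the plasmid usable in prototrophic or wild strains lacking auxotrophic mutations. In E. coli it replicates from a high-copy ColE1/pUC-type origin and carries the β-lactamase gene for ampicillin resistance. An f1 origin and remnants of the pBluescript lacZα/polylinker region, including T3 and T7 promoters, are also present.

The Gateway cassette sits within the former multiple cloning site and consists of attR1 and attR2 sites flanking a chloramphenicol acetyltransferase gene and the ccdB toxin gene. Because ccdB poisons gyrase in ordinary E. coli strains, the empty vector is propagated in a ccdB-tolerant strain under combined chloramphenicol and ampicillin selection. An LR recombination with an entry clone replaces the CmR-ccdB segment with the fragment of interest, and ccdB loss provides counterselection against unrecombined plasmid. A S. cerevisiae CYC1 terminator lies immediately downstream of attR2, but the feature table shows no yeast promoter upstream of attR1, so expression presumably depends on regulatory sequence supplied with the inserted fragment. The vector is intended for introducing a single Gateway-cloned fragment into yeast on a multicopy, drug-selectable plasmid.
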