Features (pLannotate 1.2.2; 29 found; start..end, strand, type, name):
     69..1411    +  rep_origin     2μ ori: yeast 2μ plasmid origin of replication
   1438..1542    +  promoter       AmpR promoter: bla
   1543..2403    +  CDS            AmpR: β-lactamase; bla; confers resistance to ampicillin, carbenicillin, and related antibiotics
   2574..3162    +  rep_origin     ori: high-copy-number ColE1/pMB1/pBR322/pUC origin of replication
   3345..3437    +  CDS            lacI (fragment): lac repressor; lacI; The lac repressor binds to the lac operator to inhibit transcription in E. coli. This inhibition can be relieved by adding lactose or isopropyl-β-D-thiogalactopyranoside (IPTG).
   3450..3471    +  protein_bind   CAP binding site: CAP binding activates transcription in the presence of cAMP. E. coli catabolite activator protein
   3486..3516    +  promoter       lac promoter: promoter for the E. coli lac operon
   3524..3540    +  protein_bind   lac operator: The lac repressor binds to the lac operator to inhibit transcription in E. coli. This inhibition can be relieved by adding lactose or isopropyl-β-D-thiogalactopyranoside (IPTG). lac repressor encoded by lacI
   3585..3603    +  promoter       T3 promoter: promoter for bacteriophage T3 RNA polymerase
   3616..3661    +  misc_feature   MCS (fragment): pBluescript multiple cloning site
   3661..3677    +  misc_feature   MCS (fragment): pBluescript multiple cloning site
   3681..3805    +  protein_bind   attR1: mutant version of attR; recombination site for the Gateway® LR reaction LR Clonase™
   3830..3860    +  promoter       lac UV5 promoter: E. coli lac promoter with an "up" mutation
   3884..3913    +  promoter       cat promoter (fragment): promoter of the E. coli cat gene encoding chloramphenicol acetyltransferase
   3914..4573    +  CDS            CmR: chloramphenicol acetyltransferase; cat; confers resistance to chloramphenicol
   4755..4913    +  CDS            ccdA (fragment): CCDA_ECO57 - Also known as H, letA. Experimental evidence at protein level: Swiss-Prot protein existence level 1. Antitoxin component of a type II toxin-antitoxin (TA) system which inhibits the post-segregational killing (PSK) of plasmid-free cells, also referred to as a plasmid addiction system. Binds to and blocks the activity of CcdB; will also remove bound CcdB protein from the CcdB-GyrA complex by forming a CcdA-CcdB complex, a process termed rejuvenation. Functions as a transcriptional corepressor for the ccdAB operon, repression also requires CcdB (By similarity). From Escherichia coli
   4918..5220    +  CDS            ccdB: CCDB_ECOLI - Also known as G, letB, letD. Experimental evidence at protein level: Swiss-Prot protein existence level 1. Toxic component of a type II toxin-antitoxin (TA) system, functioning in plasmid maintainence. Responsible for the post- segregational killing (PSK) of plasmid-free cells, also referred to as a plasmid addiction system. Half-life of over 2 hours. Cell killing by CcdB is accompanied by filamentation, defects in chromosome and plasmid segregation, defects in cell division, formation of anucleate cells, decreased DNA synthesis and plasmid loss. Interferes with the activity of DN
   5264..5388    -  protein_bind   attR2: mutant version of attR; recombination site for the Gateway® LR reaction LR Clonase™
   5408..5455    +  misc_feature   MCS (fragment): pBluescript multiple cloning site
   5456..5703    +  terminator     CYC1 terminator: S. cerevisiae CYC1; transcription terminator for CYC1
   5722..5740    -  promoter       T7 promoter: promoter for bacteriophage T7 RNA polymerase
   5748..5903    +  CDS            lacZα (fragment): LacZα fragment of β-galactosidase; lacZ fragment
   5911..6366    +  rep_origin     f1 ori (sequence partly withheld): f1 bacteriophage origin of replication; arrow indicates direction of (+) strand synthesis
   6367..6418    -  misc_feature   bom (fragment): basis of mobility region from pBR322
   6496..6693    -  terminator     TEF terminator: Ashbya gossypii TEF terminator
   6701..7265    -  CDS            NrsR (fragment): nourseothricin acetyltransferase; Streptomyces noursei nat1; confers resistance to nourseothricin
   7272..7615    -  promoter       TEF promoter: Ashbya gossypii TEF promoter
   7674..7723    -  misc_feature   bom (fragment): basis of mobility region from pBR322
   7825..1       -  CDS            rop (fragment) (across the origin): Rop protein, which maintains plasmids at low copy number; rop
>Addgene plasmid #58549 | p42Nat 1-F GW | depositor full sequence | sequence record 90653 | p42Nat 1-F GW sequence 7859 bps
GACGAAAGGGCCTCGTGATACGCCTATTTTTATAGGTTAATGTCATGATAATAATGGTTTCTTAGTATGA
TCCAATATCAAAGGAAATGATAGCATTGAAGGATGAGACTAATCCAATTGAGGAGTGGCAGCATATAGAA
CAGCTAAAGGGTAGTGCTGAAGGAAGCATACGATACCCCGCATGGAATGGGATAATATCACAGGAGGTAC
TAGACTACCTTTCATCCTACATAAATAGACGCATATAAGTACGCATTTAAGCATAAACACGCACTATGCC
GTTCTTCTCATGTATATATATATACAGGCAACACGCAGATATAGGTGCGACGTGAACAGTGAGCTGTATG
TGCGCAGCTCGCGTTGCATTTTCGGAAGCGCTCGTTTTCGGAAACGCTTTGAAGTTCCTATTCCGAAGTT
CCTATTCTCTAGAAAGTATAGGAACTTCAGAGCGCTTTTGAAAACCAAAAGCGCTCTGAAGACGCACTTT
CAAAAAACCAAAAACGCACCGGACTGTAACGAGCTACTAAAATATTGCGAATACCGCTTCCACAAACATT
GCTCAAAAGTATCTCTTTGCTATATATCTCTGTGCTATATCCCTATATAACCTACCCATCCACCTTTCGC
TCCTTGAACTTGCATCTAAACTCGACCTCTACATTTTTTATGTTTATCTCTAGTATTACTCTTTAGACAA
AAAAATTGTAGTAAGAACTATTCATAGAGTGAATCGAAAACAATACGAAAATGTAAACATTTCCTATACG
TAGTATATAGAGACAAAATAGAAGAAACCGTTCATAATTTTCTGACCAATGAAGAATCATCAACGCTATC
ACTTTCTGTTCACAAAGTATGCGCAATCCACATCGGTATAGAATATAATCGGGGATGCCTTTATCTTGAA
AAAATGCACCCGCAGCTTCGCTAGTAATCAGTAAACGCGGGAAGTGGAGTCAGGCTTTTTTTATGGAAGA
GAAAATAGACACCAAAGTAGCCTTCTTCTAACCTTAACGGACCTACAGTGCAAAAAGTTATCAAGAGACT
GCATTATAGAGCGCACAAAGGAGAAAAAAAGTAATCTAAGATGCTTTGTTAGAAAAATAGCGCTCTCGGG
ATGCATTTTTGTAGAACAAAAAAGAAGTATAGATTCTTTGTTGGTAAAATAGCGCTCTCGCGTTGCATTT
CTGTTCTGTAAAAATGCAGCTCAGATTCTTTGTTTGAAAAATTAGCGCTCTCGCGTTGCATTTTTGTTTT
ACAAAAATGAAGCACAGATTCTTCGTTGGTAAAATAGCGCTTTCGCGTTGCATTTCTGTTCTGTAAAAAT
GCAGCTCAGATTCTTTGTTTGAAAAATTAGCGCTCTCGCGTTGCATTTTTGTTCTACAAAATGAAGCACA
GATGCTTCGTTCAGGTGGCACTTTTCGGGGAAATGTGCGCGGAACCCCTATTTGTTTATTTTTCTAAATA
CATTCAAATATGTATCCGCTCATGAGACAATAACCCTGATAAATGCTTCAATAATATTGAAAAAGGAAGA
GTATGAGTATTCAACATTTCCGTGTCGCCCTTATTCCCTTTTTTGCGGCATTTTGCCTTCCTGTTTTTGC
TCACCCAGAAACGCTGGTGAAAGTAAAAGATGCTGAAGATCAGTTGGGTGCACGAGTGGGTTACATCGAA
CTGGATCTCAACAGCGGTAAGATCCTTGAGAGTTTTCGCCCCGAAGAACGTTTTCCAATGATGAGCACTT
TTAAAGTTCTGCTATGTGGCGCGGTATTATCCCGTATTGACGCCGGGCAAGAGCAACTCGGTCGCCGCAT
ACACTATTCTCAGAATGACTTGGTTGAGTACTCACCAGTCACAGAAAAGCATCTTACGGATGGCATGACA
GTAAGAGAATTATGCAGTGCTGCCATAACCATGAGTGATAACACTGCGGCCAACTTACTTCTGACAACGA
TCGGAGGACCGAAGGAGCTAACCGCTTTTTTGCACAACATGGGGGATCATGTAACTCGCCTTGATCGTTG
GGAACCGGAGCTGAATGAAGCCATACCAAACGACGAGCGTGACACCACGATGCCTGTAGCAATGGCAACA
ACGTTGCGCAAACTATTAACTGGCGAACTACTTACTCTAGCTTCCCGGCAACAATTAATAGACTGGATGG
AGGCGGATAAAGTTGCAGGACCACTTCTGCGCTCGGCCCTTCCGGCTGGCTGGTTTATTGCTGATAAATC
TGGAGCCGGTGAGCGTGGGTCTCGCGGTATCATTGCAGCACTGGGGCCAGATGGTAAGCCCTCCCGTATC
GTAGTTATCTACACGACGGGGAGTCAGGCAACTATGGATGAACGAAATAGACAGATCGCTGAGATAGGTG
CCTCACTGATTAAGCATTGGTAACTGTCAGACCAAGTTTACTCATATATACTTTAGATTGATTTAAAACT
TCATTTTTAATTTAAAAGGATCTAGGTGAAGATCCTTTTTGATAATCTCATGACCAAAATCCCTTAACGT
GAGTTTTCGTTCCACTGAGCGTCAGACCCCGTAGAAAAGATCAAAGGATCTTCTTGAGATCCTTTTTTTC
TGCGCGTAATCTGCTGCTTGCAAACAAAAAAACCACCGCTACCAGCGGTGGTTTGTTTGCCGGATCAAGA
GCTACCAACTCTTTTTCCGAAGGTAACTGGCTTCAGCAGAGCGCAGATACCAAATACTGTCCTTCTAGTG
TAGCCGTAGTTAGGCCACCACTTCAAGAACTCTGTAGCACCGCCTACATACCTCGCTCTGCTAATCCTGT
TACCAGTGGCTGCTGCCAGTGGCGATAAGTCGTGTCTTACCGGGTTGGACTCAAGACGATAGTTACCGGA
TAAGGCGCAGCGGTCGGGCTGAACGGGGGGTTCGTGCACACAGCCCAGCTTGGAGCGAACGACCTACACC
GAACTGAGATACCTACAGCGTGAGCTATGAGAAAGCGCCACGCTTCCCGAAGGGAGAAAGGCGGACAGGT
ATCCGGTAAGCGGCAGGGTCGGAACAGGAGAGCGCACGAGGGAGCTTCCAGGGGGAAACGCCTGGTATCT
TTATAGTCCTGTCGGGTTTCGCCACCTCTGACTTGAGCGTCGATTTTTGTGATGCTCGTCAGGGGGGCGG
AGCCTATGGAAAAACGCCAGCAACGCGGCCTTTTTACGGTTCCTGGCCTTTTGCTGGCCTTTTGCTCACA
TGTTCTTTCCTGCGTTATCCCCTGATTCTGTGGATAACCGTATTACCGCCTTTGAGTGAGCTGATACCGC
TCGCCGCAGCCGAACGACCGAGCGCAGCGAGTCAGTGAGCGAGGAAGCGGAAGAGCGCCCAATACGCAAA
CCGCCTCTCCCCGCGCGTTGGCCGATTCATTAATGCAGCTGGCACGACAGGTTTCCCGACTGGAAAGCGG
GCAGTGAGCGCAACGCAATTAATGTGAGTTACCTCACTCATTAGGCACCCCAGGCTTTACACTTTATGCT
TCCGGCTCCTATGTTGTGTGGAATTGTGAGCGGATAACAATTTCACACAGGAAACAGCTATGACCATGAT
TACGCCAAGCGCGCAATTAACCCTCACTAAAGGGAACAAAAGCTGGAGCTCCACCGCGGTGGCGGCCGCT
CTAGAACTAGTGGATCCCCCGAACTAGTGGATCCCCCATCACAAGTTTGTACAAAAAAGCTGAACGAGAA
ACGTAAAATGATATAAATATCAATATATTAAATTAGATTTTGCATAAAAAACAGACTACATAATACTGTA
AAACACAACATATCCAGTCACTATGGCGGCCGCATTAGGCACCCCAGGCTTTACACTTTATGCTTCCGGC
TCGTATAATGTGTGGATTTTGAGTTAGGATCCGTCGAGATTTTCAGGAGCTAAGGAAGCTAAAATGGAGA
AAAAAATCACTGGATATACCACCGTTGATATATCCCAATGGCATCGTAAAGAACATTTTGAGGCATTTCA
GTCAGTTGCTCAATGTACCTATAACCAGACCGTTCAGCTGGATATTACGGCCTTTTTAAAGACCGTAAAG
AAAAATAAGCACAAGTTTTATCCGGCCTTTATTCACATTCTTGCCCGCCTGATGAATGCTCATCCGGAAT
TCCGTATGGCAATGAAAGACGGTGAGCTGGTGATATGGGATAGTGTTCACCCTTGTTACACCGTTTTCCA
TGAGCAAACTGAAACGTTTTCATCGCTCTGGAGTGAATACCACGACGATTTCCGGCAGTTTCTACACATA
TATTCGCAAGATGTGGCGTGTTACGGTGAAAACCTGGCCTATTTCCCTAAAGGGTTTATTGAGAATATGT
TTTTCGTCTCAGCCAATCCCTGGGTGAGTTTCACCAGTTTTGATTTAAACGTGGCCAATATGGACAACTT
CTTCGCCCCCGTTTTCACCATGGGCAAATATTATACGCAAGGCGACAAGGTGCTGATGCCGCTGGCGATT
CAGGTTCATCATGCCGTCTGTGATGGCTTCCATGTCGGCAGAATGCTTAATGAATTACAACAGTACTGCG
ATGAGTGGCAGGGCGGGGCGTAAACGCCGCGTGGATCCGGCTTACTAAAAGCCAGATAACAGTATGCGTA
TTTGCGCGCTGATTTTTGCGGTATAAGAATATATACTGATATGTATACCCGAAGTATGTCAAAAAGAGGT
ATGCTATGAAGCAGCGTATTACAGTGACAGTTGACAGCGACAGCTATCAGTTGCTCAAGGCATATATGAT
GTCAATATCTCCGGTCTGGTAAGCACAACCATGCAGAATGAAGCCCGTCGTCTGCGTGCCGAACGCTGGA
AAGCGGAAAATCAGGAAGGGATGGCTGAGGTCGCCCGGTTTATTGAAATGAACGGCTCTTTTGCTGACGA
GAACAGGGGCTGGTGAAATGCAGTTTAAGGTTTACACCTATAAAAGAGAGAGCCGTTATCGTCTGTTTGT
GGATGTACAGAGTGATATTATTGACACGCCCGGGCGACGGATGGTGATCCCCCTGGCCAGTGCACGTCTG
CTGTCAGATAAAGTCTCCCGTGAACTTTACCCGGTGGTGCATATCGGGGATGAAAGCTGGCGCATGATGA
CCACCGATATGGCCAGTGTGCCGGTCTCCGTTATCGGGGAAGAAGTGGCTGATCTCAGCCACCGCGAAAA
TGACATCAAAAACGCCATTAACCTGATGTTCTGGGGAATATAAATGTCAGGCTCCCTTATACACAGCCAG
TCTGCAGGTCGACCATAGTGACTGGATATGTTGTGTTTTACAGTATTATGTAGTCTGTTTTTTATGCAAA
ATCTAATTTAATATATTGATATTTATATCATTTTACGTTTCTCGTTCAGCTTTCTTGTACAAAGTGGTGA
TGGGCTGCAGGAATTCGGGGCTGCAGGAATTCGATATCAAGCTTATCGATACCGTCGACCTCGAGTCATG
TAATTAGTTATGTCACGCTTACATTCACGCCCTCCCCCCACATCCGCTCTAACCGAAAAGGAAGGAGTTA
GACAACCTGAAGTCTAGGTCCCTATTTATTTTTTTATAGTTATGTTAGTATTAAGAACGTTATTTATATT
TCAAATTTTTCTTTTTTTTCTGTACAGACGCGTGTACGCATGTAACATTATACTGAAAACCTTGCTTGAG
AAGGTTTTGGGACGCTCGAAGGCTTTAATTTGCGGCCGGTACCCAATTCGCCCTATAGTGAGTCGTATTA
CGCGCGCTCACTGGCCGTCGTTTTACAACGTCGTGACTGGGAAAACCCTGGCGTTACCCAACTTAATCGC
CTTGCAGCACATCCCCCTTTCGCCAGCTGGCGTAATAGCGAAGAGGCCCGCACCGATCGCCCTTCCCAAC
AGTTGCGCAGCCTGAATGGCGAATGGCGCG
[124 nt withheld, positions 5911-6034]
C
[91 nt withheld, positions 6036-6126]
A
[49 nt withheld, positions 6128-6176]
CCTTTGACGTTGGAGTCCACGTTCTTT
[37 nt withheld, positions 6204-6240]
ACCCTATCTCGGTCTATTCTTTTGATTTATAAGGGATTTTGCCGATTTCGGCCTATTGGTTAAAAAATGA
GCTGATTTAACAAAAATTTAACGCGAATTTTAACAAAATATTAACGTTTACAATTTCCTGATGCGGTATT
TTCTCCTTACGCATCTGTGCGGTATTTCACACCGCATAGCTAGTGGATCTGATATCATCGATGAATTCGA
GCTCGTTTTCGACACTGGATGGCGGCGTTAGTATCGAATCGACAGCAGTATAGCGACCAGCATTCACATA
CGATTGACGCATGATATTACTTTCTGCGCACTTAACTTCGCATCTGGGCAGATGATGTCGAGGCGAAAAA
AAATATAAATCACGCTAACATTTGATTAAAATAGAACAACTACAATATAAAAAAACTATACAAATGACAA
GTTCTTGAAAACAAGAATCTTTTTATTGTCAGTACTGATTAGGGGCAGGGCATGCTCATGTAGAGCGCCT
GCTCGCCGTCCGAGGCGGTGCCGTCGTACAGGGCGGTGTCCAGGCCGCAGAGGGTGAACCCCATCCGCCG
GTACGCGTGGATCGCCGGTGCGTTGACGTTGGTGACCTCCAGCCAGAGGTGCCCGGCGCCCCGCTCGCGG
GCGAACTCCGTCGCGAGCCCCATCAACGCGCGCCCGACCCCGTGCCCCCGGTGCTCCGGGGCGACCTCGA
TGTCCTCGACGGTCAGCCGGCGGTTCCAGCCGGAGTACGAGACGACCACGAAGCCCGCCAGGTCGCCGTC
GTCCCCGTACGCGACGAACGTCCGGGAGTCCGGGTCGCCGTCCTCCCCGTCGTCCGATTCGTCGTCCGAT
TCGTCGTCGGGGAACACCTTGGTCAGGGGCGGGTCCACCGGCACCTCCCGCAGGGTGAAGCCGTCCCCGG
TGGCGGTGACGCGGAAGACGGTGTCGGTGGTGAAGGACCCATCCAGTGCCTCGATGGCCTCGGCGTCCCC
CGGGACACTGGTGCGGTACCGGTAAGCCGTGTCGTCAAGAGTGGTACCCATGGTTGTTTATGTTCGGATG
TGATGTGAGAACTGTATCCTAGCAAGATTTTAAAAGGAAGTATATGAAAGAAGAACCTCAGTGGCAAATC
CTAACCTTTTATATTTCTCTACAGGGGCGCGGCGTGGGGACAATTCAACGCGTCTGTGAGGGGAGCGTTT
CCCTGCTCGCAGGTCTGCAGCGAGGAGCCGTAATTTTTGCTTCGCGCCGTGCGGCCATCAAAATGTATGG
ATGCAAATGATTATACATGGGGATGTATGGGCTAAATGTACGGGCGACAGTCACATCATGCCCCTGAGCT
GCGCACGTCAAGACTGTCAAGGAGGGTATTCTGGGCCTCCATGTCGCTGGCCGGGTGACCCGGCGGGGAC
AAGGCAAGCTAAACAGATCTTGAAAAGCTGTGGTATGGTGCACTCTCAGTACAATCTGCTCTGATGCCGC
ATAGTTAAGCCAGCCCCGACACCCGCCAACACCCGCTGACGCGCCCTGACGGGCTTGTCTGCTCCCGGCA
TCCGCTTACAGACAAGCTGTGACCGTCTCCGGGAGCTGCATGTGTCAGAGGTTTTCACCGTCATCACCGA
AACGCGCGA
