>Addgene plasmid #58549 | p42Nat 1-F GW | addgene partial sequence | sequence record 95438 | CAT-R 5'-GCAACTGACTGAAATGCCTC-3'
TATCCAGTGATTTTTTTCTCCATTTTAGCTTCCTTAGCTCCTGAAAATCTCGACGGATCCTAACTCAAAA
TCCACACATTATACGAGCCGGAAGCATAAAGTGTAAAGCCTGGGGTGCCTAATGCGGCCGCCATAGTGAC
TGGATATGTTGTGTTTTACAGTATTATGTAGTCTGTTTTTTATGCAAAATCTAATTTAATATATTGATAT
TTATATCATTTTACGTTTCTCGTTCAGCTTTTTTGTACAAACTTGTGATGGGGGATCCACTAGTTCTAGA
GCGGCCGCCACCGCGGTGGAGCTCCAGCTTTTGTTCCCTTTAGTGAGGGTTAATTGCGCGCTTGGCGTAA
TCATGGTCATA
