>Addgene plasmid #58549 | p42Nat 1-F GW | addgene partial sequence | sequence record 98880 | CAT-F 5'-GTTTGTGATGGCTTCCATGTC-3'
TTTGCGCGCTGATTTTTGCGGTATAAGAATATATACTGATATGTATACCCGAAGTATGTCAAAAAGAGGT
ATGCTATGAAGCAGCGTATTACAGTGACAGTTGACAGCGACAGCTATCAGTTGCTCAAGGCATATATGAT
GTCAATATCTCCGGTCTGGTAAGCACAACCATGCAGAATGAAGCCCGTCGTCTGCGTGCCGAACGCTGGA
AAGCGGAAAATCAGGAAGGGATGGCTGAGGTCGCCCGGTTTATTGAAATGAACGGCTCTTTTGCTGACGA
GAACAGGGGCTGGTGAAATGCAGTTTAAGGTTTACACCTATAAAAGAGAGAGCCGTTATCGTCTGTTTGT
GGATGTACAGAGTGATATTATTGACACGCCCGGGCGACGGATGGTGATCCCCCTGGCCAGTGCACGTCTG
CTGTCAGATAAAGTCTCCCGTGAACTTTACCCGGTGGTGCATATCGGGGATGAAAGCTGGCGCATGATGA
CCACCGATATGGTCAGTGTGCCGGTCTCCGTTATCGGGGAAGAAGTGGCTGATCTCAGCCACCGCGAAAA
TGACATC
